Addgene plasmid #140320: pDEST40-2XHA-Src-K298M-Y419F-Y530F
Purpose: Expresses HA-tagged human Src-K298M-Y419F-Y530F in mammalian cells for structure-function studies
Depositing lab: Mark Moasser. Depositing organization: University of California, San Francisco (UCSF). Publication: A Dimerization Function in the Intrinsically Disordered N-Terminal Region of Src. Spassov DS, Ruiz-Saenz A, Piple A, Moasser MM. Cell Rep. 2018 Oct 9;25(2):449-463.e4. doi: 10.1016/j.celrep.2018.09.035. PubMed 30304684.
Backbone
  Vector backbone: modified pcDNA-pDEST40
  Backbone manufacturer: modified from ThermoFisher 12274015
  Backbone size w/o insert (bp): 7100
  Vector type: Mammalian Expression
  Selectable markers: Neomycin (select with G418)
Growth in bacteria
  Bacterial resistance: Ampicillin, 100 μg/mL
  Growth temperature: 37°C
  Growth strain: DH5alpha
  Copy number: High Copy
Gene/Insert
  Gene/Insert name: Src mutant (alt name: K298M-Y419F-Y530F)
  Species: H. sapiens (human)
  Insert size (bp): 1608
  Mutation: K298M-Y419F-Y530F
  Entrez Gene: SRC (a.k.a. ASV, SRC1, THC6, c-SRC, p60-Src)
  Promoter: CMV
  Tag / fusion protein: 2X HA (C terminal on backbone)
  Cloning method: Gateway Cloning
Terms and licenses: Academic/Nonprofit Terms; Industry Terms: Not Available to Industry
How to cite: pDEST40-2XHA-Src-K298M-Y419F-Y530F was a gift from Mark Moasser (Addgene plasmid # 140320 ; http://n2t.net/addgene:140320 ; RRID:Addgene_140320)
