[The description below was written by a language model from this plasmid's Addgene catalogue record and pLannotate feature annotations shown in this document.]
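Description:
pDEST40-2XHA-Src-K298M-Y419F-Y530F is a mammalian expression plasmid built on a modified pcDNA-DEST40 Gateway destination backbone. It carries a triple-mutant form of human SRC, the non-receptor tyrosine kinase. In bacteria it is maintained at high copy from a ColE1/pUC-type origin and selected with ampicillin through the β-lactamase gene. An f1 origin is also present. For selecting stably transfected mammalian cells, a neomycin phosphotransferase gene driven by the SV40 enhancer/early promoter and followed by an SV40 polyadenylation signal confers G418 resistance.

The payload is a 1,608 bp SRC coding sequence placed downstream of the CMV immediate early enhancer and promoter, with a T7 promoter just upstream of the insert. The open reading frame is flanked by attB1 and attB2 sites, the scars left by the Gateway recombination used to insert it. Immediately after attB2 the annotation finds two HA epitope segments, labelled as fragments of a 3xHA tag. These match the C-terminal 2X HA tag that the record says is supplied by the backbone. A V5 tag sequence from the parental vector is annotated further downstream, but the record does not say whether it is translated as part of the fusion. Transcripts terminate at the bovine growth hormone polyadenylation signal. A few small annotations, such as a truncated HIV-1 LTR fragment and a ble fragment, are short partial matches and are probably not functional elements.

The insert combines three substitutions, K298M, Y419F and Y530F; the record does not describe their individual effects. The stated purpose is to express HA-tagged mutant Src in mammalian cells for structure-function studies. The associated work concerns a dimerization function in the disordered N-terminal region of Src.
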