Features (pLannotate 1.2.2; 25 found; start..end, strand, type, name):
     28..80      -  misc_feature   bom (fragment): basis of mobility region from pBR322
    235..614     +  enhancer       CMV enhancer: human cytomegalovirus immediate early enhancer
    615..818     +  promoter       CMV promoter: human cytomegalovirus (CMV) immediate early promoter
    814..847     +  LTR            5' LTR (truncated) (fragment): truncated 5' long terminal repeat (LTR) from HIV-1
    863..881     +  promoter       T7 promoter: promoter for bacteriophage T7 RNA polymerase
    911..935     +  protein_bind   attB1: mutant version of attB; recombination site for the Gateway® BP reaction BP Clonase™
    953..2560    +  CDS            SRC: SRC_HUMAN - Also known as SRC1. Experimental evidence at protein level: Swiss-Prot protein existence level 1. Non-receptor protein tyrosine kinase which is activated following engagement of many different classes of cellular receptors including immune response receptors, integrins and other adhesion receptors, receptor protein tyrosine kinases, G protein-coupled receptors as well as cytokine receptors. Participates in signaling pathways that control a diverse spectrum of biological activities including gene transcription, immune response, cell adhesion, cell cycle progression, apoptosis, migra
   2562..2586    -  protein_bind   attB2: mutant version of attB; recombination site for the Gateway® BP reaction BP Clonase™
   2597..2623    +  CDS            3xHA (fragment): three tandem HA epitope tags
   2627..2654    +  CDS            3xHA (fragment): three tandem HA epitope tags
   2679..2720    +  CDS            V5 tag: epitope tag from simian virus 5
   2776..3000    +  polyA_signal   bGH poly(A) signal: bovine growth hormone polyadenylation signal
   3004..3025    +  promoter       SV40 promoter (fragment): SV40 enhancer and early promoter
   3046..3474    +  rep_origin     f1 ori (sequence partly withheld): f1 bacteriophage origin of replication; arrow indicates direction of (+) strand synthesis
   3488..3817    +  promoter       SV40 promoter: SV40 enhancer and early promoter
   3884..4675    +  CDS            neo: KKA2_KLEPN - Also known as kan, nptII. Experimental evidence at protein level: Swiss-Prot protein existence level 1. Resistance to kanamycin, neomycin, paromomycin, ribostamycin, butirosin and gentamicin B. From Klebsiella pneumoniae.
   4701..4859    +  CDS            ble (fragment): BLE_KLEPN - Experimental evidence at protein level: Swiss-Prot protein existence level 1. Binding protein with a strong affinity to the bleomycin family of antibiotics. Binds to CL990; an antimitotic-antibiotic compound. From Klebsiella pneumoniae.
   4854..4975    +  polyA_signal   SV40 poly(A) signal: SV40 polyadenylation signal
   5048..5064    -  protein_bind   lac operator: The lac repressor binds to the lac operator to inhibit transcription in E. coli. This inhibition can be relieved by adding lactose or isopropyl-β-D-thiogalactopyranoside (IPTG). lac repressor encoded by lacI
   5072..5102    -  promoter       lac promoter: promoter for the E. coli lac operon
   5117..5138    -  protein_bind   CAP binding site: CAP binding activates transcription in the presence of cAMP. E. coli catabolite activator protein
   5151..5243    -  CDS            lacI (fragment): lac repressor; lacI; The lac repressor binds to the lac operator to inhibit transcription in E. coli. This inhibition can be relieved by adding lactose or isopropyl-β-D-thiogalactopyranoside (IPTG).
   5426..6014    -  rep_origin     ori: high-copy-number ColE1/pMB1/pBR322/pUC origin of replication
   6185..7045    -  CDS            AmpR: β-lactamase; bla; confers resistance to ampicillin, carbenicillin, and related antibiotics
   7046..7150    -  promoter       AmpR promoter: bla
>Addgene plasmid #140320 | pDEST40-2XHA-Src-K298M-Y419F-Y530F | addgene full sequence | sequence record 291904 | Addgene NGS Result
GACGGATCGGGAGATCTCCCGATCCCCTATGGTGCACTCTCAGTACAATCTGCTCTGATGCCGCATAGTT
AAGCCAGTATCTGCTCCCTGCTTGTGTGTTGGAGGTCGCTGAGTAGTGCGCGAGCAAAATTTAAGCTACA
ACAAGGCAAGGCTTGACCGACAATTGCATGAAGAATCTGCTTAGGGTTAGGCGTTTTGCGCTGCTTCGCG
ATGTACGGGCCAGATATACGCGTTGACATTGATTATTGACTAGTTATTAATAGTAATCAATTACGGGGTC
ATTAGTTCATAGCCCATATATGGAGTTCCGCGTTACATAACTTACGGTAAATGGCCCGCCTGGCTGACCG
CCCAACGACCCCCGCCCATTGACGTCAATAATGACGTATGTTCCCATAGTAACGCCAATAGGGACTTTCC
ATTGACGTCAATGGGTGGAGTATTTACGGTAAACTGCCCACTTGGCAGTACATCAAGTGTATCATATGCC
AAGTACGCCCCCTATTGACGTCAATGACGGTAAATGGCCCGCCTGGCATTATGCCCAGTACATGACCTTA
TGGGACTTTCCTACTTGGCAGTACATCTACGTATTAGTCATCGCTATTACCATGGTGATGCGGTTTTGGC
AGTACATCAATGGGCGTGGATAGCGGTTTGACTCACGGGGATTTCCAAGTCTCCACCCCATTGACGTCAA
TGGGAGTTTGTTTTGGCACCAAAATCAACGGGACTTTCCAAAATGTCGTAACAACTCCGCCCCATTGACG
CAAATGGGCGGTAGGCGTGTACGGTGGGAGGTCTATATAAGCAGAGCTCTCTGGCTAACTAGAGAACCCA
CTGCTTACTGGCTTATCGAAATTAATACGACTCACTATAGGGAGACCCAAGCTGGCTAGTTAAGCTATCA
ACAAGTTTGTACAAAAAAGCAGGCTTCGAAGGAGATAGAACCATGGGTAGCAACAAGAGCAAGCCCAAGG
ATGCCAGCCAGCGGCGCCGCAGCCTGGAGCCCGCCGAGAACGTGCACGGCGCTGGCGGGGGCGCTTTCCC
CGCCTCGCAGACCCCCAGCAAGCCAGCCTCGGCCGACGGCCACCGCGGCCCCAGCGCGGCCTTCGCCCCC
GCGGCCGCCGAGCCCAAGCTGTTCGGAGGCTTCAACTCCTCGGACACCGTCACCTCCCCGCAGAGGGCGG
GCCCGCTGGCCGGTGGAGTGACCACCTTTGTGGCCCTCTATGACTATGAGTCTAGGACGGAGACAGACCT
GTCCTTCAAGAAAGGCGAGCGGCTCCAGATTGTCAACAACACAGAGGGAGACTGGTGGCTGGCCCACTCG
CTCAGCACAGGACAGACAGGCTACATCCCCAGCAACTACGTGGCGCCCTCCGACTCCATCCAGGCTGAGG
AGTGGTATTTTGGCAAGATCACCAGACGGGAGTCAGAGCGGTTACTGCTCAATGCAGAGAACCCGAGAGG
GACCTTCCTCGTGCGAGAAAGTGAGACCACGAAAGGTGCCTACTGCCTCTCAGTGTCTGACTTCGACAAC
GCCAAGGGCCTCAACGTGAAGCACTACAAGATCCGCAAGCTGGACAGCGGCGGCTTCTACATCACCTCCC
GCACCCAGTTCAACAGCCTGCAGCAGCTGGTGGCCTACTACTCCAAACACGCCGATGGCCTGTGCCACCG
CCTCACCACCGTGTGCCCCACGTCCAAGCCGCAGACTCAGGGCCTGGCCAAGGATGCCTGGGAGATCCCT
CGGGAGTCGCTGCGGCTGGAGGTCAAGCTGGGCCAGGGCTGCTTTGGCGAGGTGTGGATGGGGACCTGGA
ACGGTACCACCAGGGTGGCCATCATGACCCTGAAGCCTGGCACGATGTCTCCAGAGGCCTTCCTGCAGGA
GGCCCAGGTCATGAAGAAGCTGAGGCATGAGAAGCTGGTGCAGTTGTATGCTGTGGTTTCAGAGGAGCCC
ATTTACATCGTCACGGAGTACATGAGCAAGGGGAGTTTGCTGGACTTTCTCAAGGGGGAGACAGGCAAGT
ACCTGCGGCTGCCTCAGCTGGTGGACATGGCTGCTCAGATCGCCTCAGGCATGGCGTACGTGGAGCGGAT
GAACTACGTCCACCGGGACCTTCGTGCAGCCAACATCCTGGTGGGAGAGAACCTGGTGTGCAAAGTGGCC
GACTTTGGGCTGGCTCGGCTCATTGAAGACAATGAGTTCACGGCGCGGCAAGGTGCCAAATTCCCCATCA
AGTGGACGGCTCCAGAAGCTGCCCTCTATGGCCGCTTCACCATCAAGTCGGACGTGTGGTCCTTCGGGAT
CCTGCTGACTGAGCTCACCACAAAGGGACGGGTGCCCTACCCTGGGATGGTGAACCGCGAGGTGCTGGAC
CAGGTGGAGCGGGGCTACCGGATGCCCTGCCCGCCGGAGTGTCCCGAGTCCCTGCACGACCTCATGTGCC
AGTGCTGGCGGAAGGAGCCTGAGGAGCGGCCCACCTTCGAGTACCTGCAGGCCTTCCTGGAGGACTACTT
CACGTCCACCGAGCCCCAGTTCCAGCCCGGGGAGAACCTCGACCCAGCTTTCTTGTACAAAGTGGTTGAT
CTAGAGTACCCATACGATGTTCCAGATTACGCTGGATACCCATACGATGTTCCAGATTACGCTTGATCTA
GAGGGCCCGCGGTTCGAAGGTAAGCCTATCCCTAACCCTCTCCTCGGTCTCGATTCTACGCGTACCGGTC
ATCATCACCATCACCATTGAGTTTAAACCCGCTGATCAGCCTCGACTGTGCCTTCTAGTTGCCAGCCATC
TGTTGTTTGCCCCTCCCCCGTGCCTTCCTTGACCCTGGAAGGTGCCACTCCCACTGTCCTTTCCTAATAA
AATGAGGAAATTGCATCGCATTGTCTGAGTAGGTGTCATTCTATTCTGGGGGGTGGGGTGGGGCAGGACA
GCAAGGGGGAGGATTGGGAAGACAATAGCAGGCATGCTGGGGATGCGGTGGGCTCTATGGCTTCTGAGGC
GGAAAGAACCAGCTGGGGCTCTAGGGGGTATCCCC
[124 nt withheld, positions 3046-3169]
C
[91 nt withheld, positions 3171-3261]
A
[49 nt withheld, positions 3263-3311]
CCTTTGACGTTGGAGTCCACGTTCTTT
[37 nt withheld, positions 3339-3375]
ACCCTATCTCGGTCTATTCTTTTGATTTATAAGGGATTTTGCCGATTTCGGCCTATTGGTTAAAAAATGA
GCTGATTTAACAAAAATTTAACGCGAATTAATTCTGTGGAATGTGTGTCAGTTAGGGTGTGGAAAGTCCC
CAGGCTCCCCAGCAGGCAGAAGTATGCAAAGCATGCATCTCAATTAGTCAGCAACCAGGTGTGGAAAGTC
CCCAGGCTCCCCAGCAGGCAGAAGTATGCAAAGCATGCATCTCAATTAGTCAGCAACCATAGTCCCGCCC
CTAACTCCGCCCATCCCGCCCCTAACTCCGCCCAGTTCCGCCCATTCTCCGCCCCATGGCTGACTAATTT
TTTTTATTTATGCAGAGGCCGAGGCCGCCTCTGCCTCTGAGCTATTCCAGAAGTAGTGAGGAGGCTTTTT
TGGAGGCCTAGGCTTTTGCAAAAAGCTCCCGGGAGCTTGTATATCCATTTTCGGATCTGATCAAGAGACA
GGATGAGGATCGTTTCGCATGATTGAACAAGATGGATTGCACGCAGGTTCTCCGGCCGCTTGGGTGGAGA
GGCTATTCGGCTATGACTGGGCACAACAGACAATCGGCTGCTCTGATGCCGCCGTGTTCCGGCTGTCAGC
GCAGGGGCGCCCGGTTCTTTTTGTCAAGACCGACCTGTCCGGTGCCCTGAATGAACTGCAGGACGAGGCA
GCGCGGCTATCGTGGCTGGCCACGACGGGCGTTCCTTGCGCAGCTGTGCTCGACGTTGTCACTGAAGCGG
GAAGGGACTGGCTGCTATTGGGCGAAGTGCCGGGGCAGGATCTCCTGTCATCTCACCTTGCTCCTGCCGA
GAAAGTATCCATCATGGCTGATGCAATGCGGCGGCTGCATACGCTTGATCCGGCTACCTGCCCATTCGAC
CACCAAGCGAAACATCGCATCGAGCGAGCACGTACTCGGATGGAAGCCGGTCTTGTCGATCAGGATGATC
TGGACGAAGAGCATCAGGGGCTCGCGCCAGCCGAACTGTTCGCCAGGCTCAAGGCGCGCATGCCCGACGG
CGAGGATCTCGTCGTGACCCATGGCGATGCCTGCTTGCCGAATATCATGGTGGAAAATGGCCGCTTTTCT
GGATTCATCGACTGTGGCCGGCTGGGTGTGGCGGACCGCTATCAGGACATAGCGTTGGCTACCCGTGATA
TTGCTGAAGAGCTTGGCGGCGAATGGGCTGACCGCTTCCTCGTGCTTTACGGTATCGCCGCTCCCGATTC
GCAGCGCATCGCCTTCTATCGCCTTCTTGACGAGTTCTTCTGAGCGGGACTCTGGGGTTCGCGAAATGAC
CGACCAAGCGACGCCCAACCTGCCATCACGAGATTTCGATTCCACCGCCGCCTTCTATGAAAGGTTGGGC
TTCGGAATCGTTTTCCGGGACGCCGGCTGGATGATCCTCCAGCGCGGGGATCTCATGCTGGAGTTCTTCG
CCCACCCCAACTTGTTTATTGCAGCTTATAATGGTTACAAATAAAGCAATAGCATCACAAATTTCACAAA
TAAAGCATTTTTTTCACTGCATTCTAGTTGTGGTTTGTCCAAACTCATCAATGTATCTTATCATGTCTGT
ATACCGTCGACCTCTAGCTAGAGCTTGGCGTAATCATGGTCATAGCTGTTTCCTGTGTGAAATTGTTATC
CGCTCACAATTCCACACAACATACGAGCCGGAAGCATAAAGTGTAAAGCCTGGGGTGCCTAATGAGTGAG
CTAACTCACATTAATTGCGTTGCGCTCACTGCCCGCTTTCCAGTCGGGAAACCTGTCGTGCCAGCTGCAT
TAATGAATCGGCCAACGCGCGGGGAGAGGCGGTTTGCGTATTGGGCGCTCTTCCGCTTCCTCGCTCACTG
ACTCGCTGCGCTCGGTCGTTCGGCTGCGGCGAGCGGTATCAGCTCACTCAAAGGCGGTAATACGGTTATC
CACAGAATCAGGGGATAACGCAGGAAAGAACATGTGAGCAAAAGGCCAGCAAAAGGCCAGGAACCGTAAA
AAGGCCGCGTTGCTGGCGTTTTTCCATAGGCTCCGCCCCCCTGACGAGCATCACAAAAATCGACGCTCAA
GTCAGAGGTGGCGAAACCCGACAGGACTATAAAGATACCAGGCGTTTCCCCCTGGAAGCTCCCTCGTGCG
CTCTCCTGTTCCGACCCTGCCGCTTACCGGATACCTGTCCGCCTTTCTCCCTTCGGGAAGCGTGGCGCTT
TCTCATAGCTCACGCTGTAGGTATCTCAGTTCGGTGTAGGTCGTTCGCTCCAAGCTGGGCTGTGTGCACG
AACCCCCCGTTCAGCCCGACCGCTGCGCCTTATCCGGTAACTATCGTCTTGAGTCCAACCCGGTAAGACA
CGACTTATCGCCACTGGCAGCAGCCACTGGTAACAGGATTAGCAGAGCGAGGTATGTAGGCGGTGCTACA
GAGTTCTTGAAGTGGTGGCCTAACTACGGCTACACTAGAAGAACAGTATTTGGTATCTGCGCTCTGCTGA
AGCCAGTTACCTTCGGAAAAAGAGTTGGTAGCTCTTGATCCGGCAAACAAACCACCGCTGGTAGCGGTGG
TTTTTTTGTTTGCAAGCAGCAGATTACGCGCAGAAAAAAAGGATCTCAAGAAGATCCTTTGATCTTTTCT
ACGGGGTCTGACGCTCAGTGGAACGAAAACTCACGTTAAGGGATTTTGGTCATGAGATTATCAAAAAGGA
TCTTCACCTAGATCCTTTTAAATTAAAAATGAAGTTTTAAATCAATCTAAAGTATATATGAGTAAACTTG
GTCTGACAGTTACCAATGCTTAATCAGTGAGGCACCTATCTCAGCGATCTGTCTATTTCGTTCATCCATA
GTTGCCTGACTCCCCGTCGTGTAGATAACTACGATACGGGAGGGCTTACCATCTGGCCCCAGTGCTGCAA
TGATACCGCGAGACCCACGCTCACCGGCTCCAGATTTATCAGCAATAAACCAGCCAGCCGGAAGGGCCGA
GCGCAGAAGTGGTCCTGCAACTTTATCCGCCTCCATCCAGTCTATTAATTGTTGCCGGGAAGCTAGAGTA
AGTAGTTCGCCAGTTAATAGTTTGCGCAACGTTGTTGCCATTGCTACAGGCATCGTGGTGTCACGCTCGT
CGTTTGGTATGGCTTCATTCAGCTCCGGTTCCCAACGATCAAGGCGAGTTACATGATCCCCCATGTTGTG
CAAAAAAGCGGTTAGCTCCTTCGGTCCTCCGATCGTTGTCAGAAGTAAGTTGGCCGCAGTGTTATCACTC
ATGGTTATGGCAGCACTGCATAATTCTCTTACTGTCATGCCATCCGTAAGATGCTTTTCTGTGACTGGTG
AGTACTCAACCAAGTCATTCTGAGAATAGTGTATGCGGCGACCGAGTTGCTCTTGCCCGGCGTCAATACG
GGATAATACCGCGCCACATAGCAGAACTTTAAAAGTGCTCATCATTGGAAAACGTTCTTCGGGGCGAAAA
CTCTCAAGGATCTTACCGCTGTTGAGATCCAGTTCGATGTAACCCACTCGTGCACCCAACTGATCTTCAG
CATCTTTTACTTTCACCAGCGTTTCTGGGTGAGCAAAAACAGGAAGGCAAAATGCCGCAAAAAAGGGAAT
AAGGGCGACACGGAAATGTTGAATACTCATACTCTTCCTTTTTCAATATTATTGAAGCATTTATCAGGGT
TATTGTCTCATGAGCGGATACATATTTGAATGTATTTAGAAAAATAAACAAATAGGGGTTCCGCGCACAT
TTCCCCGAAAAGTGCCACCTGACGTC
