>Addgene plasmid #140320 | pDEST40-2XHA-Src-K298M-Y419F-Y530F | depositor partial sequence | sequence record 272248 | insert
ATGGGTAGCAACAAGAGCAAGCCCAAGGATGCCAGCCAGCGGCGCCGCAGCCTGGAGCCCGCCGAGAACG
TGCACGGCGCTGGCGGGGGCGCTTTCCCCGCCTCGCAGACCCCCAGCAAGCCAGCCTCGGCCGACGGCCA
CCGCGGCCCCAGCGCGGCCTTCGCCCCCGCGGCCGCCGAGCCCAAGCTGTTCGGAGGCTTCAACTCCTCG
GACACCGTCACCTCCCCGCAGAGGGCGGGCCCGCTGGCCGGTGGAGTGACCACCTTTGTGGCCCTCTATG
ACTATGAGTCTAGGACGGAGACAGACCTGTCCTTCAAGAAAGGCGAGCGGCTCCAGATTGTCAACAACAC
AGAGGGAGACTGGTGGCTGGCCCACTCGCTCAGCACAGGACAGACAGGCTACATCCCCAGCAACTACGTG
GCGCCCTCCGACTCCATCCAGGCTGAGGAGTGGTATTTTGGCAAGATCACCAGACGGGAGTCAGAGCGGT
TACTGCTCAATGCAGAGAACCCGAGAGGGACCTTCCTCGTGCGAGAAAGTGAGACCACGAAAGGTGCCTA
CTGCCTCTCAGTGTCTGACTTCGACAACGCCAAGGGCCTCAACGTGAAGCACTACAAGATCCGCAAGCTG
GACAGCGGCGGCTTCTACATCACCTCCCGCACCCAGTTCAACAGCCTGCAGCAGCTGGTGGCCTACTACT
CCAAACACGCCGATGGCCTGTGCCACCGCCTCACCACCGTGTGCCCCACGTCCAAGCCGCAGACTCAGGG
CCTGGCCAAGGATGCCTGGGAGATCCCTCGGGAGTCGCTGCGGCTGGAGGTCAAGCTGGGCCAGGGCTGC
TTTGGCGAGGTGTGGATGGGGACCTGGAACGGTACCACCAGGGTGGCCATCATGACCCTGAAGCCTGGCA
CGATGTCTCCAGAGGCCTTCCTGCAGGAGGCCCAGGTCATGAAGAAGCTGAGGCATGAGAAGCTGGTGCA
GTTGTATGCTGTGGTTTCAGAGGAGCCCATTTACATCGTCACGGAGTACATGAGCAAGGGGAGTTTGCTG
GACTTTCTCAAGGGGGAGACAGGCAAGTACCTGCGGCTGCCTCAGCTGGTGGACATGGCTGCTCAGATCG
CCTCAGGCATGGCGTACGTGGAGCGGATGAACTACGTCCACCGGGACCTTCGTGCAGCCAACATCCTGGT
GGGAGAGAACCTGGTGTGCAAAGTGGCCGACTTTGGGCTGGCTCGGCTCATTGAAGACAATGAGTTCACG
GCGCGGCAAGGTGCCAAATTCCCCATCAAGTGGACGGCTCCAGAAGCTGCCCTCTATGGCCGCTTCACCA
TCAAGTCGGACGTGTGGTCCTTCGGGATCCTGCTGACTGAGCTCACCACAAAGGGACGGGTGCCCTACCC
TGGGATGGTGAACCGCGAGGTGCTGGACCAGGTGGAGCGGGGCTACCGGATGCCCTGCCCGCCGGAGTGT
CCCGAGTCCCTGCACGACCTCATGTGCCAGTGCTGGCGGAAGGAGCCTGAGGAGCGGCCCACCTTCGAGT
ACCTGCAGGCCTTCCTGGAGGACTACTTCACGTCCACCGAGCCCCAGTTCCAGCCCGGGGAGAACCTC
